>Addgene plasmid #195032 | GAL4-Creb5 (1- 128) T59/T61 A | addgene full sequence | sequence record 382311 | Addgene NGS Result
ATTGCAGCTTATAATGGTTACAAATAAAGCAATAGCATCACAAATTTCACAAATAAAGCATTTTTTTCAC
TGCATTCTAGTTGTGGTTTGTCCAAACTCATCAATGTATCTTATCATGTCTGTATACCGTCGACCTCTAG
CTAGAGCTTGGCGTAATCATGGTCATAGCTGTTTCCTGTGTGAAATTGTTATCCGCTCACAATTCCACAC
AACATACGAGCCGGAAGCATAAAGTGTAAAGCCTGGGGTGCCTAATGAGTGAGCTAACTCACATTAATTG
CGTTGCGCTCACTGCCCGCTTTCCAGTCGGGAAACCTGTCGTGCCAGCTGCATTAATGAATCGGCCAACG
CGCGGGGAGAGGCGGTTTGCGTATTGGGCGCTCTTCCGCTTCCTCGCTCACTGACTCGCTGCGCTCGGTC
GTTCGGCTGCGGCGAGCGGTATCAGCTCACTCAAAGGCGGTAATACGGTTATCCACAGAATCAGGGGATA
ACGCAGGAAAGAACATGTGAGCAAAAGGCCAGCAAAAGGCCAGGAACCGTAAAAAGGCCGCGTTGCTGGC
GTTTTTCCATAGGCTCCGCCCCCCTGACGAGCATCACAAAAATCGACGCTCAAGTCAGAGGTGGCGAAAC
CCGACAGGACTATAAAGATACCAGGCGTTTCCCCCTGGAAGCTCCCTCGTGCGCTCTCCTGTTCCGACCC
TGCCGCTTACCGGATACCTGTCCGCCTTTCTCCCTTCGGGAAGCGTGGCGCTTTCTCATAGCTCACGCTG
TAGGTATCTCAGTTCGGTGTAGGTCGTTCGCTCCAAGCTGGGCTGTGTGCACGAACCCCCCGTTCAGCCC
GACCGCTGCGCCTTATCCGGTAACTATCGTCTTGAGTCCAACCCGGTAAGACACGACTTATCGCCACTGG
CAGCAGCCACTGGTAACAGGATTAGCAGAGCGAGGTATGTAGGCGGTGCTACAGAGTTCTTGAAGTGGTG
GCCTAACTACGGCTACACTAGAAGAACAGTATTTGGTATCTGCGCTCTGCTGAAGCCAGTTACCTTCGGA
AAAAGAGTTGGTAGCTCTTGATCCGGCAAACAAACCACCGCTGGTAGCGGTGGTTTTTTTGTTTGCAAGC
AGCAGATTACGCGCAGAAAAAAAGGATCTCAAGAAGATCCTTTGATCTTTTCTACGGGGTCTGACGCTCA
GTGGAACGAAAACTCACGTTAAGGGATTTTGGTCATGAGATTATCAAAAAGGATCTTCACCTAGATCCTT
TTAAATTAAAAATGAAGTTTTAAATCAATCTAAAGTATATATGAGTAAACTTGGTCTGACAGTTACCAAT
GCTTAATCAGTGAGGCACCTATCTCAGCGATCTGTCTATTTCGTTCATCCATAGTTGCCTGACTCCCCGT
CGTGTAGATAACTACGATACGGGAGGGCTTACCATCTGGCCCCAGTGCTGCAATGATACCGCGAGACCCA
CGCTCACCGGCTCCAGATTTATCAGCAATAAACCAGCCAGCCGGAAGGGCCGAGCGCAGAAGTGGTCCTG
CAACTTTATCCGCCTCCATCCAGTCTATTAATTGTTGCCGGGAAGCTAGAGTAAGTAGTTCGCCAGTTAA
TAGTTTGCGCAACGTTGTTGCCATTGCTACAGGCATCGTGGTGTCACGCTCGTCGTTTGGTATGGCTTCA
TTCAGCTCCGGTTCCCAACGATCAAGGCGAGTTACATGATCCCCCATGTTGTGCAAAAAAGCGGTTAGCT
CCTTCGGTCCTCCGATCGTTGTCAGAAGTAAGTTGGCCGCAGTGTTATCACTCATGGTTATGGCAGCACT
GCATAATTCTCTTACTGTCATGCCATCCGTAAGATGCTTTTCTGTGACTGGTGAGTACTCAACCAAGTCA
TTCTGAGAATAGTGTATGCGGCGACCGAGTTGCTCTTGCCCGGCGTCAATACGGGATAATACCGCGCCAC
ATAGCAGAACTTTAAAAGTGCTCATCATTGGAAAACGTTCTTCGGGGCGAAAACTCTCAAGGATCTTACC
GCTGTTGAGATCCAGTTCGATGTAACCCACTCGTGCACCCAACTGATCTTCAGCATCTTTTACTTTCACC
AGCGTTTCTGGGTGAGCAAAAACAGGAAGGCAAAATGCCGCAAAAAAGGGAATAAGGGCGACACGGAAAT
GTTGAATACTCATACTCTTCCTTTTTCAATATTATTGAAGCATTTATCAGGGTTATTGTCTCATGAGCGG
ATACATATTTGAATGTATTTAGAAAAATAAACAAATAGGGGTTCCGCGCACATTTCCCCGAAAAGTGCCA
CCTGACGTCGACGGATCGGGAGATCTCCCGATCCCCTATGGTGCACTCTCAGTACAATCTGCTCTGATGC
CGCATAGTTAAGCCAGTATCTGCTCCCTGCTTGTGTGTTGGAGGTCGCTGAGTAGTGCGCGAGCAAAATT
TAAGCTACAACAAGGCAAGGCTTGACCGACAATTGCATGAAGAATCTGCTTAGGGTTAGGCGTTTTGCGC
TGCTTCGCGATGTACGGGCCAGATATACGCGTTGACATTGATTATTGACTAGTTATTAATAGTAATCAAT
TACGGGGTCATTAGTTCATAGCCCATATATGGAGTTCCGCGTTACATAACTTACGGTAAATGGCCCGCCT
GGCTGACCGCCCAACGACCCCCGCCCATTGACGTCAATAATGACGTATGTTCCCATAGTAACGCCAATAG
GGACTTTCCATTGACGTCAATGGGTGGAGTATTTACGGTAAACTGCCCACTTGGCAGTACATCAAGTGTA
TCATATGCCAAGTACGCCCCCTATTGACGTCAATGACGGTAAATGGCCCGCCTGGCATTATGCCCAGTAC
ATGACCTTATGGGACTTTCCTACTTGGCAGTACATCTACGTATTAGTCATCGCTATTACCATGGTGATGC
GGTTTTGGCAGTACATCAATGGGCGTGGATAGCGGTTTGACTCACGGGGATTTCCAAGTCTCCACCCCAT
TGACGTCAATGGGAGTTTGTTTTGGCACCAAAATCAACGGGACTTTCCAAAATGTCGTAACAACTCCGCC
CCATTGACGCAAATGGGCGGTAGGCGTGTACGGTGGGAGGTCTATATAAGCAGAGCTCTCTGGCTAACTA
GAGAACCCACTGCTTACTGGCTTATCGAAATTAATACGACTCACTATAGGGAGACCCAAGCTTACCATGA
AGCTACTGTCTTCTATCGAACAAGCATGCGATATTTGCCGACTTAAAAAGCTCAAGTGCTCCAAAGAAAA
ACCGAAGTGCGCCAAGTGTCTGAAGAACAACTGGGAGTGTCGCTACTCTCCCAAAACCAAAAGGTCTCCG
CTGACTAGGGCACATCTGACAGAAGTGGAATCAAGGCTAGAAAGACTGGAACAGCTATTTCTACTGATTT
TTCCTCGAGAAGACCTTGACATGATTTTGAAAATGGATTCTTTACAGGATATAAAAGCATTGTTAACAGG
ATTATTTGTACAAGATAATGTGAATAAAGATGCCGTCACAGATAGATTGGCTTCAGTGGAGACTGATATG
CCTCTAACATTGAGACAGCATAGAATAAGTGCGACATCATCATCGGAAGAGAGTAGTAACAAAGGTCAAA
GACAGTTGACTGTATCGCCGGAATTCATGATTTATGAGGAATCCAAGATGAATTTGGAGCAGGAGAGGCC
GTTTGTCTGCAGTGCCCCAGGCTGCTCCCAGCGCTTCCCAACAGAGGATCATCTGATGATTCATAGGCAC
AAGCATGAAATGACTTTGAAGTTTCCCTCAATAAAAACAGACAATATGTTATCAGATCAAGCTCCAGCCC
CAACGAGATTCCTGAAGAACTGCGAGGAGGTGGGGCTCTTCAGTGAGTTGGACTGCTCCCTAGAGCATGA
GTTCAGGAAGGCTCAGGAGGAAGAGAGCAGCAAGCGGAATATCTCGATGCATAACCCCGTTGGTGGGGCC
ATGGCGGGGCCTGGAGCTCACCAGCTCGGCAGCGCCCGGATGCCCAACCATGACACCAGCTGATCTAGAG
GGCCCTATTCTATAGTGTCACCTAAATGCTAGAGCTCGCTGATCAGCCTCGACTGTGCCTTCTAGTTGCC
AGCCATCTGTTGTTTGCCCCTCCCCCGTGCCTTCCTTGACCCTGGAAGGTGCCACTCCCACTGTCCTTTC
CTAATAAAATGAGGAAATTGCATCGCATTGTCTGAGTAGGTGTCATTCTATTCTGGGGGGTGGGGTGGGG
CAGGACAGCAAGGGGGAGGATTGGGAAGACAATAGCAGGCATGCTGGGGATGCGGTGGGCTCTATGGCTT
CTGAGGCGGAAAGAACCAGCTGGGGCTCTAGGGGGTATCCCC
[124 nt withheld, positions 4383-4506]
C
[91 nt withheld, positions 4508-4598]
A
[49 nt withheld, positions 4600-4648]
CCTTTGACGTTGGAGTCCACGTTCTTT
[37 nt withheld, positions 4676-4712]
ACCCTATCTCGGTCTATTCTTTTGATTTATAAGGGATTTTGCCGATTTCGGCCTATTGGTTAAAAAATGA
GCTGATTTAACAAAAATTTAACGCGAATTAATTCTGTGGAATGTGTGTCAGTTAGGGTGTGGAAAGTCCC
CAGGCTCCCCAGCAGGCAGAAGTATGCAAAGCATGCATCTCAATTAGTCAGCAACCAGGTGTGGAAAGTC
CCCAGGCTCCCCAGCAGGCAGAAGTATGCAAAGCATGCATCTCAATTAGTCAGCAACCATAGTCCCGCCC
CTAACTCCGCCCATCCCGCCCCTAACTCCGCCCAGTTCCGCCCATTCTCCGCCCCATGGCTGACTAATTT
TTTTTATTTATGCAGAGGCCGAGGCCGCCTCTGCCTCTGAGCTATTCCAGAAGTAGTGAGGAGGCTTTTT
TGGAGGCCTAGGCTTTTGCAAAAAGCTCCCGGGAGCTTGTATATCCATTTTCGGATCTGATCAAGAGACA
GGATGAGGATCGTTTCGCATGATTGAACAAGATGGATTGCACGCAGGTTCTCCGGCCGCTTGGGTGGAGA
GGCTATTCGGCTATGACTGGGCACAACAGACAATCGGCTGCTCTGATGCCGCCGTGTTCCGGCTGTCAGC
GCAGGGGCGCCCGGTTCTTTTTGTCAAGACCGACCTGTCCGGTGCCCTGAATGAACTGCAGGACGAGGCA
GCGCGGCTATCGTGGCTGGCCACGACGGGCGTTCCTTGCGCAGCTGTGCTCGACGTTGTCACTGAAGCGG
GAAGGGACTGGCTGCTATTGGGCGAAGTGCCGGGGCAGGATCTCCTGTCATCTCACCTTGCTCCTGCCGA
GAAAGTATCCATCATGGCTGATGCAATGCGGCGGCTGCATACGCTTGATCCGGCTACCTGCCCATTCGAC
CACCAAGCGAAACATCGCATCGAGCGAGCACGTACTCGGATGGAAGCCGGTCTTGTCGATCAGGATGATC
TGGACGAAGAGCATCAGGGGCTCGCGCCAGCCGAACTGTTCGCCAGGCTCAAGGCGCGCATGCCCGACGG
CGAGGATCTCGTCGTGACCCATGGCGATGCCTGCTTGCCGAATATCATGGTGGAAAATGGCCGCTTTTCT
GGATTCATCGACTGTGGCCGGCTGGGTGTGGCGGACCGCTATCAGGACATAGCGTTGGCTACCCGTGATA
TTGCTGAAGAGCTTGGCGGCGAATGGGCTGACCGCTTCCTCGTGCTTTACGGTATCGCCGCTCCCGATTC
GCAGCGCATCGCCTTCTATCGCCTTCTTGACGAGTTCTTCTGAGCGGGACTCTGGGGTTCGAAATGACCG
ACCAAGCGACGCCCAACCTGCCATCACGAGATTTCGATTCCACCGCCGCCTTCTATGAAAGGTTGGGCTT
CGGAATCGTTTTCCGGGACGCCGGCTGGATGATCCTCCAGCGCGGGGATCTCATGCTGGAGTTCTTCGCC
CACCCCAACTTGTTT
Features (pLannotate 1.2.2; 22 found; start..end, strand, type, name):
    186..202     -  protein_bind   lac operator: The lac repressor binds to the lac operator to inhibit transcription in E. coli. This inhibition can be relieved by adding lactose or isopropyl-β-D-thiogalactopyranoside (IPTG). lac repressor encoded by lacI
    210..240     -  promoter       lac promoter: promoter for the E. coli lac operon
    255..276     -  protein_bind   CAP binding site: CAP binding activates transcription in the presence of cAMP. E. coli catabolite activator protein
    289..381     -  CDS            lacI (fragment): lac repressor; lacI; The lac repressor binds to the lac operator to inhibit transcription in E. coli. This inhibition can be relieved by adding lactose or isopropyl-β-D-thiogalactopyranoside (IPTG).
    564..1152    -  rep_origin     ori: high-copy-number ColE1/pMB1/pBR322/pUC origin of replication
   1323..2183    -  CDS            AmpR: β-lactamase; bla; confers resistance to ampicillin, carbenicillin, and related antibiotics
   2184..2288    -  promoter       AmpR promoter: bla
   2347..2399    -  misc_feature   bom (fragment): basis of mobility region from pBR322
   2554..2933    +  enhancer       CMV enhancer: human cytomegalovirus immediate early enhancer
   2934..3137    +  promoter       CMV promoter: human cytomegalovirus (CMV) immediate early promoter
   3133..3166    +  LTR            5' LTR (truncated) (fragment): truncated 5' long terminal repeat (LTR) from HIV-1
   3182..3200    +  promoter       T7 promoter: promoter for bacteriophage T7 RNA polymerase
   3217..3657    +  CDS            GAL4 DNA binding domain: DNA binding domain of the GAL4 transcriptional activator; Saccharomyces cerevisiae GAL4 (truncated)
   3667..4047    +  CDS            CREB5 (fragment): CREB5_HUMAN - Also known as CREBPA. Experimental evidence at protein level: Swiss-Prot protein existence level 1. Binds to the cAMP response element and activates transcription. From Homo sapiens (Human).
   4069..4087    -  promoter       SP6 promoter: promoter for bacteriophage SP6 RNA polymerase
   4113..4337    +  polyA_signal   bGH poly(A) signal: bovine growth hormone polyadenylation signal
   4341..4362    +  promoter       SV40 promoter (fragment): SV40 enhancer and early promoter
   4383..4811    +  rep_origin     f1 ori (sequence partly withheld): f1 bacteriophage origin of replication; arrow indicates direction of (+) strand synthesis
   4825..5154    +  promoter       SV40 promoter: SV40 enhancer and early promoter
   5221..6012    +  CDS            neo: KKA2_KLEPN - Also known as kan, nptII. Experimental evidence at protein level: Swiss-Prot protein existence level 1. Resistance to kanamycin, neomycin, paromomycin, ribostamycin, butirosin and gentamicin B. From Klebsiella pneumoniae.
   6036..6194    +  CDS            ble (fragment): BLE_KLEPN - Experimental evidence at protein level: Swiss-Prot protein existence level 1. Binding protein with a strong affinity to the bleomycin family of antibiotics. Binds to CL990; an antimitotic-antibiotic compound. From Klebsiella pneumoniae.
   6189..113     +  polyA_signal   SV40 poly(A) signal (across the origin): SV40 polyadenylation signal
