[The description below was written by a language model from this plasmid's Addgene catalogue record and pLannotate feature annotations shown in this document.]
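Description:
GAL4-Creb5 (1-128) T59/T61 A is a 6.2 kb mammalian expression plasmid built on a Gal4-HA-HIF1α (530-652) backbone, in which the HIF1α segment has evidently been exchanged for a Creb5 fragment. It is maintained in E. coli at high copy through a ColE1/pUC-type origin with ampicillin selection (β-lactamase under its own promoter). An f1 origin is also present, along with lac promoter/operator remnants typical of pcDNA-style vectors. For selection in mammalian cells, an SV40 early promoter drives a neomycin phosphotransferase gene terminated by an SV40 polyadenylation signal. The short ble fragment annotated downstream of neo is probably a carry-over from the Tn5 resistance region rather than a functional marker.

The expression cassette uses the human CMV immediate-early enhancer and promoter, followed by a T7 promoter, to drive an open reading frame that begins with the DNA-binding domain of yeast GAL4. This is fused in frame to the N-terminal 128 amino acids of Creb5 and ends at a bovine growth hormone polyadenylation signal, with a reverse-oriented SP6 promoter flanking the insert. The catalogue lists the Creb5 sequence as bovine; the annotation tool matched it to the human CREB5 protein, which likely reflects homology. Threonines 59 and 61 are replaced by alanine, which rules out phosphorylation at those positions.

GAL4 fusions of this kind are typically co-transfected with a reporter carrying GAL4 binding sites (UAS), so that the transcriptional activation capacity of the tethered domain can be measured independently of its native DNA binding. This mutant would plausibly be compared with a wild-type fusion to test the contribution of T59/T61, although the record does not spell out the assay.
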