Addgene plasmid #195032: GAL4-Creb5 (1- 128) T59/T61 A
Purpose: GAL4-Creb5 fusion construct (N-terminus of Creb5,128aa, with T59/T61 A mutation)
Depositing lab: Andrew Lassar & Cheng-Hai Zhang. Depositing organization: Harvard Medical School. Publication: Creb5 establishes the competence for Prg4 expression in articular cartilage. Zhang CH, Gao Y, Jadhav U, Hung HH, Holton KM, Grodzinsky AJ, Shivdasani RA, Lassar AB. Commun Biol. 2021 Mar 12;4(1):332. doi: 10.1038/s42003-021-01857-0. PubMed 33712729.
Backbone
  Vector backbone: Gal4-HA-HIF1α (530-652) plasmid
  Backbone manufacturer: William Kaelin (Addgene plasmid # 24887)
  Vector type: Mammalian Expression
Growth in bacteria
  Bacterial resistance: Ampicillin, 100 μg/mL
  Growth temperature: 37°C
  Growth strain: DH5alpha
  Copy number: High Copy
Gene/Insert
  Gene/Insert name: GAL4-Creb5 fusion construct (N-terminus of Creb5,128aa, with with T59/T61 A mutation)
  Species: B. taurus (bovine)
  Mutation: T59/T61 A
  Entrez Gene: CREB5
  Cloning method: Restriction Enzyme; 5′ cloning site n/a (unknown if destroyed); 3′ cloning site n/a (unknown if destroyed)
  Sequencing primers: 5′ n/a
Terms and licenses: Academic/Nonprofit Terms; Industry Terms: Not Available to Industry
How to cite: GAL4-Creb5 (1- 128) T59/T61 A was a gift from Andrew Lassar & Cheng-Hai Zhang (Addgene plasmid # 195032 ; http://n2t.net/addgene:195032 ; RRID:Addgene_195032)
